>Addgene plasmid #226003 | pGL3-hL1-gRNA2-EGFP | addgene full sequence | sequence record 446498 | Addgene NGS Result
GACTCTTGTTCCAAACTGGAACAACACTCAACCCTATCTCGGTCTATTCTTTTGATTTATAAGGGATTTT
GCCGATTTCGGCCTATTGGTTAAAAAATGAGCTGATTTAACAAAAATTTAACGCGAATTTTAACAAAATA
TTAACGCTTACAATTTGCCATTCGCCATTCAGGCTGCGCAACTGTTGGGAAGGGCGATCGGTGCGGGCCT
CTTCGCTATTACGCCAGCCCAAGCTACCATGATAAGTAAGTAATATTAAGGTACGGGAGGTACTTGGAGC
GGCCGCAATAAAATATCTTTATTTTCATTACATCTGTGTGTTGGTTTTTTGTGTGAATCGATAGTACTAA
CATACGCTCTCCATCAAAACAAAACGAAACAAAACAAACTAGCAAAATAGGCTGTCCCCAGTGCAAGTGC
AGGTGCCAGAACATTTCTCTATCGATAGGTACCGATTAGTGAACGGATCTCGACGGTATCGATCACGAGA
CTAGCCTCGAGCGGCCGCCCCCTTCACCGAGGGCCTATTTCCCATGATTCCTTCATATTTGCATATACGA
TACAAGGCTGTTAGAGAGATAATTGGAATTAATTTGACTGTAAACACAAAGATATTAGTACAAAATACGT
GACGTAGAAAGTAATAATTTCTTGGGTAGTTTGCAGTTTTAAAATTATGTTTTAAAATGGACTATCATAT
GCTTACCGTAACTTGAAAGTATTTCGATTTCTTGGCTTTATATATCTTGTGGAAAGGACGAAACACCGGC
TTAGGTAAACAAAGCAGCAGTTTTAGAGCTAGAAATAGCAAGTTAAAATAAGGCTAGTCCGTTATCAACT
TGAAAAAGTGGCACCGAGTCGGTGCTTTTTTTAAAGAATTCTCGACCTCGAGACAAATGGCAGTATTCAT
CCACAATTTTAAAAGAAAAGGGGGGATTGGGGGGTACAGTGCAGGGGAAAGAATAGTAGACATAATAGCA
ACAGACATACAAACTAAAGAATTACAAAAACAAATTACAAAAATTCAAAATTTTCGGGTTTATTACAGGG
ACAGCAGAGATCCACTTTGGCCGCGGCTCGAGGGGGTTGGGGTTGCGCCTTTTCCAAGGCAGCCCTGGGT
TTGCGCAGGGACGCGGCTGCTCTGGGCGTGGTTCCGGGAAACGCAGCGGCGCCGACCCTGGGACTCGCAC
ATTCTTCACGTCCGTTCGCAGCGTCACCCGGATCTTCGCCGCTACCCTTGTGGGCCCCCCGGCGACGCTT
CCTGCTCCGCCCCTAAGTCGGGAAGGTTCCTTGCGGTTCGCGGCGTGCCGGACGTGACAAACGGAAGCCG
CACGTCTCACTAGTACCCTCGCAGACGGACAGCGCCAGGGAGCAATGGCAGCGCGCCGACCGCGATGGGC
TGTGGCCAATAGCGGCTGCTCAGCAGGGCGCGCCGAGAGCAGCGGCCGGGAAGGGGCGGTGCGGGAGGCG
GGGTGTGGGGCGGTAGTGTGGGCCCTGTTCCTGCCCGCGCGGTGTTCCGCATTCTGCAAGCCTCCGGAGC
GCACGTCGGCAGTCGGCTCCCTCGTTGACCGAATCACCGACCTCTCTCCCCAGGGGGATCCATGGTGAGC
AAGGGCGAGGAGCTGTTCACCGGGGTGGTGCCCATCCTGGTCGAGCTGGACGGCGACGTAAACGGCCACA
AGTTCAGCGTGTCCGGCGAGGGCGAGGGCGATGCCACCTACGGCAAGCTGACCCTGAAGTTCATCTGCAC
CACCGGCAAGCTGCCCGTGCCCTGGCCCACCCTCGTGACCACCCTGACCTACGGCGTGCAGTGCTTCAGC
CGCTACCCCGACCACATGAAGCAGCACGACTTCTTCAAGTCCGCCATGCCCGAAGGCTACGTCCAGGAGC
GCACCATCTTCTTCAAGGACGACGGCAACTACAAGACCCGCGCCGAGGTGAAGTTCGAGGGCGACACCCT
GGTGAACCGCATCGAGCTGAAGGGCATCGACTTCAAGGAGGACGGCAACATCCTGGGGCACAAGCTGGAG
TACAACTACAACAGCCACAACGTCTATATCATGGCCGACAAGCAGAAGAACGGCATCAAGGTGAACTTCA
AGATCCGCCACAACATCGAGGACGGCAGCGTGCAGCTCGCCGACCACTACCAGCAGAACACCCCCATCGG
CGACGGCCCCGTGCTGCTGCCCGACAACCACTACCTGAGCACCCAGTCCGCCCTGAGCAAAGACCCCAAC
GAGAAGCGCGATCACATGGTCCTGCTGGAGTTCGTGACCGCCGCCGGGATCACTCTCGGCATGGACGAGC
TGTACAAGTAAAGCGGCCGCGACTCTAGATCATAATCAGCCATACCACATTTGTAGAGGTTTTACTTGCT
TTAAAAAACCTCCCACACCTCCCCCTGAACCTGAAACATAAAATGAATGCAATTGTTGTTGTTAACTTGT
TTATTGCAGCTTATAATGGTTACAAATAAAGCAATAGCATCACAAATTTCACAAATAAAGCATTTTTTTC
ACTGCATTCTAGTTGTGGTTTGTCCAAACTCATCAATGTATCTTAGTCGACCGATGCCCTTGAGAGCCTT
CAACCCAGTCAGCTCCTTCCGGTGGGCGCGGGGCATGACTATCGTCGCCGCACTTATGACTGTCTTCTTT
ATCATGCAACTCGTAGGACAGGTGCCGGCAGCGCTCTTCCGCTTCCTCGCTCACTGACTCGCTGCGCTCG
GTCGTTCGGCTGCGGCGAGCGGTATCAGCTCACTCAAAGGCGGTAATACGGTTATCCACAGAATCAGGGG
ATAACGCAGGAAAGAACATGTGAGCAAAAGGCCAGCAAAAGGCCAGGAACCGTAAAAAGGCCGCGTTGCT
GGCGTTTTTCCATAGGCTCCGCCCCCCTGACGAGCATCACAAAAATCGACGCTCAAGTCAGAGGTGGCGA
AACCCGACAGGACTATAAAGATACCAGGCGTTTCCCCCTGGAAGCTCCCTCGTGCGCTCTCCTGTTCCGA
CCCTGCCGCTTACCGGATACCTGTCCGCCTTTCTCCCTTCGGGAAGCGTGGCGCTTTCTCATAGCTCACG
CTGTAGGTATCTCAGTTCGGTGTAGGTCGTTCGCTCCAAGCTGGGCTGTGTGCACGAACCCCCCGTTCAG
CCCGACCGCTGCGCCTTATCCGGTAACTATCGTCTTGAGTCCAACCCGGTAAGACACGACTTATCGCCAC
TGGCAGCAGCCACTGGTAACAGGATTAGCAGAGCGAGGTATGTAGGCGGTGCTACAGAGTTCTTGAAGTG
GTGGCCTAACTACGGCTACACTAGAAGAACAGTATTTGGTATCTGCGCTCTGCTGAAGCCAGTTACCTTC
GGAAAAAGAGTTGGTAGCTCTTGATCCGGCAAACAAACCACCGCTGGTAGCGGTGGTTTTTTTGTTTGCA
AGCAGCAGATTACGCGCAGAAAAAAAGGATCTCAAGAAGATCCTTTGATCTTTTCTACGGGGTCTGACGC
TCAGTGGAACGAAAACTCACGTTAAGGGATTTTGGTCATGAGATTATCAAAAAGGATCTTCACCTAGATC
CTTTTAAATTAAAAATGAAGTTTTAAATCAATCTAAAGTATATATGAGTAAACTTGGTCTGACAGTTACC
AATGCTTAATCAGTGAGGCACCTATCTCAGCGATCTGTCTATTTCGTTCATCCATAGTTGCCTGACTCCC
CGTCGTGTAGATAACTACGATACGGGAGGGCTTACCATCTGGCCCCAGTGCTGCAATGATACCGCGGGAC
CCACGCTCACCGGCTCCAGATTTATCAGCAATAAACCAGCCAGCCGGAAGGGCCGAGCGCAGAAGTGGTC
CTGCAACTTTATCCGCCTCCATCCAGTCTATTAATTGTTGCCGGGAAGCTAGAGTAAGTAGTTCGCCAGT
TAATAGTTTGCGCAACGTTGTTGCCATTGCTACAGGCATCGTGGTGTCACGCTCGTCGTTTGGTATGGCT
TCATTCAGCTCCGGTTCCCAACGATCAAGGCGAGTTACATGATCCCCCATGTTGTGCAAAAAAGCGGTTA
GCTCCTTCGGTCCTCCGATCGTTGTCAGAAGTAAGTTGGCCGCAGTGTTATCACTCATGGTTATGGCAGC
ACTGCATAATTCTCTTACTGTCATGCCATCCGTAAGATGCTTTTCTGTGACTGGTGAGTACTCAACCAAG
TCATTCTGAGAATAGTGTATGCGGCGACCGAGTTGCTCTTGCCCGGCGTCAATACGGGATAATACCGCGC
CACATAGCAGAACTTTAAAAGTGCTCATCATTGGAAAACGTTCTTCGGGGCGAAAACTCTCAAGGATCTT
ACCGCTGTTGAGATCCAGTTCGATGTAACCCACTCGTGCACCCAACTGATCTTCAGCATCTTTTACTTTC
ACCAGCGTTTCTGGGTGAGCAAAAACAGGAAGGCAAAATGCCGCAAAAAAGGGAATAAGGGCGACACGGA
AATGTTGAATACTCATACTCTTCCTTTTTCAATATTATTGAAGCATTTATCAGGGTTATTGTCTCATGAG
CGGATACATATTTGAATGTATTTAGAAAAATAAACAAATAGGGGTTCCGCGCACATTTCCCCGAAAAGTG
CCACCTG
[124 nt withheld, positions 4628-4751]
C
[91 nt withheld, positions 4753-4843]
A
[49 nt withheld, positions 4845-4893]
CCTTTGACGTTGGAGTCCACGTTCTTTAATAGTG
Features (pLannotate 1.2.2; 16 found; start..end, strand, type, name):
    161..228     -  CDS            lacZα (fragment): LacZα fragment of β-galactosidase; lacZ fragment
    287..335     +  polyA_signal   poly(A) signal: synthetic polyadenylation signal
    349..440     +  misc_feature   pause site: RNA polymerase II transcriptional pause signal from the human α2 globin gene
    453..469     +  CDS            Rev (fragment): human immunodeficiency virus 1 (HIV-1) Rev protein; rev; enhances nuclear export of unspliced and incompletely spliced viral mRNAs
    519..759     +  promoter       U6 promoter: RNA polymerase III promoter for human U6 snRNA
    790..865     +  misc_RNA       gRNA scaffold: guide RNA scaffold for the Streptococcus pyogenes CRISPR/Cas9 system
    917..1034    +  misc_feature   cPPT/CTS: central polypurine tract and central termination sequence of HIV-1
   1083..1593    +  promoter       hPGK promoter: human phosphoglycerate kinase 1 promoter
   1602..2321    +  CDS            EGFP: the original enhanced GFP (Yang et al., 1996) mammalian codon-optimized
   2338..2421    +  CDS            large T antigen (fragment): large T antigen from SV40 (simian virus 40)
   2444..2565    +  polyA_signal   SV40 poly(A) signal: SV40 polyadenylation signal
   2566..2697    +  CDS            TcR (fragment): tetracycline efflux protein; tet; confers resistance to tetracycline
   2877..3465    -  rep_origin     ori: high-copy-number ColE1/pMB1/pBR322/pUC origin of replication
   3636..4496    -  CDS            AmpR: β-lactamase; bla; confers resistance to ampicillin, carbenicillin, and related antibiotics
   4497..4601    -  promoter       AmpR promoter: bla
   4628..129     +  rep_origin     f1 ori (across the origin) (sequence partly withheld): f1 bacteriophage origin of replication; arrow indicates direction of (+) strand synthesis
