[The description below was written by a language model from this plasmid's Addgene catalogue record and pLannotate feature annotations shown in this document.]
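Description:
pGL3-hL1-gRNA2-EGFP is a small (about 4.9 kb) mammalian expression plasmid built on the pGL3-U6-sgRNA-EGFP backbone that delivers a single guide RNA against human LINE1 elements of the L1HS subfamily. It is propagated in E. coli as a high-copy plasmid through a ColE1/pUC-type origin and selected with ampicillin via the β-lactamase gene and its native promoter. An f1 phage origin is also present.

The payload consists of two independent expression units. In the first, the human U6 RNA polymerase III promoter drives the 20-nt L1HS-targeting spacer, which lies in the gap between the promoter and the Streptococcus pyogenes Cas9 guide RNA scaffold to give a complete sgRNA. In the second, the human PGK promoter drives EGFP, terminated by an SV40 polyadenylation signal, so that transfected cells can be identified or sorted by fluorescence. A synthetic poly(A) signal and an RNA polymerase II pause site sit upstream of the U6 cassette, an arrangement inherited from pGL3 vectors that limits read-through transcription from the backbone. A cPPT/CTS element and short annotated fragments of Rev, lacZα, SV40 large T antigen and the tetracycline resistance gene appear to be remnants of earlier cloning steps. No LTRs or packaging signal are annotated, so the plasmid is not a lentiviral transfer vector.

The plasmid encodes no Cas9 or dCas9 repressor, so this must be provided separately. The stated purpose is CRISPRi knockdown of human LINE1, and the associated study concerns LINE1 function in human embryonic stem cells. The name suggests it is one of several LINE1 guides in a set.
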