Addgene plasmid #226003: pGL3-hL1-gRNA2-EGFP
Purpose: CRISPRi-KD of human LINE1
Depositing lab: Miguel Ramalho-Santos. Publication: LINE1 and PRC2 control nucleolar organization and repression of the 8C state in human ESCs. Zhang J, Ataei L, Mittal K, Wu L, Caldwell L, Huynh L, Sarajideen S, Tse K, Simon MM, Mazid MA, Cook DP, Trcka D, Kwan T, Hoffman MM, Wrana JL, Esteban MA, Ramalho-Santos M. Dev Cell. 2024 Oct 14:S1534-5807(24)00574-4. doi: 10.1016/j.devcel.2024.09.024. PubMed 39413784.
Backbone
  Vector backbone: pGL3-U6-sgRNA-EGFP
  Vector type: Mammalian Expression
Growth in bacteria
  Bacterial resistance: Ampicillin, 100 μg/mL
  Growth temperature: 37°C
  Growth strain: DH5alpha
  Copy number: High Copy
Gene/Insert
  Gene/Insert name: sgRNA targeting human L1HS
  gRNA/shRNA sequence: cttaggtaaacaaagcagca
  Species: H. sapiens (human)
  Cloning method: Restriction Enzyme; 5′ cloning site unknown (unknown if destroyed)
Terms and licenses: Academic/Nonprofit Terms; Industry Terms: Not Available to Industry
How to cite: pGL3-hL1-gRNA2-EGFP was a gift from Miguel Ramalho-Santos (Addgene plasmid # 226003 ; http://n2t.net/addgene:226003 ; RRID:Addgene_226003)
